>Addgene plasmid #211322 | pBiT3.1-C_TLE1:1-770 | addgene full sequence | sequence record 424689 | Addgene NGS Result
AAGACGCGTTAATTAAGACGTCGGCAGTGAAAAAAATGCTTTATTTGTGAAATTTGTGATGCTATTGCTT
TATTTGTAACCATTATAAGCTGCAATAAACAAGTTAACAACAACAATTGCATTCATTTTATGTTTCAGGT
TCAGGGGGAGGTGTGGGAGGTTTTTTAAAGCAAGTAAAACCTCTACAAATGTGGTATGGCTGATTATGAT
CCGCGGCCGCAATACGTCGACGTTATCAGCTGACTTCGTACGAGAGCCTAGGATTATGGCGCGCCACTAG
TTATTAATAGTAATCAATTACGGGGTCATTAGTTCATAGCCCATATATGGAGTTCCGCGTTACATAACTT
ACGGTAAATGGCCCGCCTGGCTGACCGCCCAACGACCCCCGCCCATTGACGTCAATAATGACGTATGTTC
CCATAGTAACGCCAATAGGGACTTTCCATTGACGTCAATGGGTGGAGTATTTACGGTAAACTGCCCACTT
GGCAGTACATCAAGTGTATCATATGCCAAGTCCGCCCCCTATTGACGTCAATGACGGTAAATGGCCCGCC
TGGCATTATGCCCAGTACATGACCTTACGGGACTTTCCTACTTGGCAGTACATCTACGTATTAGTCATCG
CTATTACCATGGTGATGCGGTTTTGGCAGTACACCAATGGGCGTGGATAGCGGTTTGACTCACGGGGATT
TCCAAGTCTCCACCCCATTGACGTCAATGGGAGTTTGTTTTGGCACCAAAATCAACGGGACTTTCCAAAA
TGTCGTAATAACCCCGCCCCGTTGACGCAAATGGGCGGTAGGCGTGTACGGTGGGAGGTCTATATAAGCA
GAGCTGGTTTAGTGAACCGTCAGATCACTAGAATCTTTATTGCGGTAGTTTATCACAGTTAAATTGCTAA
CGCAGTCAGTGCTTCTGACACAACAGTCTCGAACTTAAGCTGCAGAAGTTGGTCGTGAGGCACTGGGCAG
GTAAGTATCAAGGTTACAAGACAGGTTTAAGGAGACCAATAGAAACTGGGCTTGTCGAGACAGAGAAGAC
TCTTGCGTTTCTGATAGGCACCTATTGGTCTTACTGACATCCACTTTGCCTTTCTCTCCACAGGTGTCCA
CTCCCAGTTCAATTACAGCTCTTAAGGCTAGAGTATTAATACGACTCACTATAGGGGCGATCGCAACAAG
CTTCGGGAAGATCTGGAGCTAGCGGCGGGGGATCCGGTGGGAATTCGACACCATGTTCCCGCAGAGCCGG
CACCCGACGCCGCACCAGGCTGCAGGCCAGCCCTTCAAGTTCACTATCCCGGAGTCCCTGGACCGGATTA
AAGAGGAATTCCAGTTCCTGCAGGCGCAGTATCACAGCCTTAAATTGGAATGTGAGAAACTGGCAAGTGA
AAAGACAGAAATGCAGAGGCACTATGTGATGTATTATGAAATGTCATATGGATTAAACATTGAAATGCAC
AAACAGACTGAAATCGCCAAGAGATTGAATACGATTTGTGCACAAGTCATCCCATTTCTGTCTCAGGAAC
ATCAACAACAGGTGGCCCAGGCTGTTGAACGTGCCAAACAGGTGACCATGGCAGAGTTGAATGCCATCAT
CGGGCAGCAGCAGTTGCAAGCTCAGCATCTTTCTCATGGCCACGGACCCCCAGTTCCCCTTACGCCTCAC
CCTTCGGGACTTCAGCCTCCTGGAATCCCGCCCCTCGGGGGCAGTGCCGGCCTTCTTGCGCTGTCTAGTG
CTCTGAGTGGGCAGTCTCACTTGGCAATAAAAGATGACAAGAAGCACCACGATGCAGAGCACCACAGAGA
CAGAGAGCCGGGCACAAGTAATTCCCTCCTGGTCCCAGACAGTCTAAGAGGCACAGATAAACGCAGAAAT
GGACCTGAATTTTCCAATGACATCAAGAAAAGGAAGGTGGATGATAAGGACTCCAGCCACTATGACAGTG
ATGGTGACAAAAGCGATGACAACTTAGTTGTGGATGTGTCTAATGAGGACCCTTCTTCTCCGCGAGCAAG
CCCTGCCCACTCGCCCCGGGAAAATGGAATCGACAAAAATCGCCTGCTAAAGAAGGATGCTTCTAGCAGT
CCAGCTTCCACGGCCTCCTCGGCAAGTTCCACTTCTTTGAAATCCAAAGAAATGAGCTTGCATGAAAAAG
CCAGCACGCCTGTTCTGAAATCCAGCACACCAACGCCTCGGAGCGACATGCCAACGCCGGGCACCAGCGC
CACTCCAGGCCTCCGTCCAGGTCTCGGCAAGCCTCCAGCCATAGACCCCCTCGTTAACCAAGCGGCAGCT
GGCTTGAGGACACCCCTGGCAGTGCCCGGCCCATATCCTGCTCCTTTTGGGATGGTCCCCCACGCTGGCA
TGAACGGCGAGCTGACCAGCCCAGGCGCTGCCTACGCCAGTTTACACAACATGTCGCCCCAGATGAGCGC
CGCAGCCGCCGCGGCCGCCGTGGTGGCCTACGGGCGCTCCCCCATGGTGGGGTTTGATCCTCCCCCTCAC
ATGAGAGTACCTACCATTCCTCCAAACCTGGCAGGAATCCCTGGGGGGAAACCTGCATACTCCTTCCACG
TTACTGCAGACGGTCAGATGCAGCCTGTCCCCTTTCCCCCCGACGCCCTCATCGGACCCGGAATCCCCCG
GCATGCTCGCCAGATCAACACCCTCAACCACGGGGAGGTGGTGTGCGCTGTGACCATCAGCAACCCCACG
AGACACGTGTACACAGGCGGGAAGGGCTGCGTCAAGGTCTGGGACATCAGCCACCCTGGCAATAAGAGCC
CTGTCTCCCAGCTCGACTGTCTGAACAGAGACAATTATATCCGTTCCTGTAAATTGCTACCCGATGGCTG
CACTCTCATAGTGGGAGGGGAAGCCAGTACTTTGTCCATTTGGGACCTGGCGGCTCCAACCCCGCGCATC
AAGGCGGAGCTGACGTCCTCGGCCCCCGCCTGCTACGCCCTGGCCATCAGCCCCGATTCCAAGGTCTGCT
TCTCATGCTGCAGCGACGGCAACATCGCTGTGTGGGATCTGCACAACCAGACACTAGTGAGGCAATTCCA
GGGCCACACAGACGGAGCCAGCTGTATTGACATTTCTAATGATGGCACCAAGCTCTGGACGGGTGGTTTG
GACAACACAGTCAGGTCCTGGGACCTGCGCGAGGGGCGGCAGCTGCAGCAGCACGACTTCACCTCCCAGA
TCTTCTCCCTGGGGTACTGCCCCACCGGGGAGTGGCTGGCAGTGGGCATGGAGAGCAGCAATGTGGAGGT
GCTGCACGTGAACAAGCCTGACAAGTACCAGCTGCACCTGCATGAGAGCTGCGTGCTGTCCCTGAAATTT
GCTTACTGTGGTAAATGGTTTGTGAGTACTGGAAAAGATAACCTCCTCAATGCTTGGCGGACCCCCTATG
GAGCCAGCATATTCCAGTCCAAAGAGTCCTCGTCAGTGCTTAGCTGTGACATCTCTGTGGATGATAAGTA
CATAGTCACTGGCTCGGGGGACAAGAAGGCTACAGTCTATGAAGTCATCTACGGCTCGAGCGGTGGGAGC
TCCGGTGTGAGCGGCTGGCGGCTGTTCAAGAAGATTAGCTAAGTTTAAACGGCCGCGACTCTAGACTGCA
GGCATGCAAGCTGATTTGGCTGCTGCCACCGCTGAGCAAGGCCGCTTCGAGCAGACATGATAAGATACAT
TGATGAGTTTGGACAAACCACAACTAGAATGCAGTGAAAAAAATGCTTTATTTGTGAAATTTGTGATGCT
ATTGCTTTATTTGTAACCATTATAAGCTGCAATAAACAAGTTAACAACAACAATTGCATTCATTTTATGT
TTCAGGTTCAGGGGGAGATGTGGGAGGTTTTTTTAAGCAAGTAAAACCTCTACAAATGTGGTAAAATCTT
AATTAAGACTTCTAATATAACTTCGTATAGCATACATTATACGAAGTTATGGTTCCACTGTTGACAATTA
ATCATCGGCATAGTATATCGGCATAGTATAATACGACAAGGTGAGGAACTAAACCCAGGAGGCAGATCAT
GATTGAACAAGATGGATTGCACGCAGGTTCTCCGGCCGCTTGGGTGGAGAGGCTATTCGGCTATGACTGG
GCACAACAGACAATCGGCTGCTCTGATGCCGCCGTGTTCCGGCTGTCAGCGCAGGGGCGCCCGGTTCTTT
TTGTCAAGACCGACCTGTCCGGTGCCCTGAATGAACTGCAGGACGAGGCAGCGCGGCTATCGTGGCTGGC
CACGACGGGCGTTCCTTGCGCAGCTGTGCTCGACGTTGTCACTGAAGCGGGAAGGGACTGGCTGCTATTG
GGCGAAGTGCCGGGGCAGGATCTCCTGTCATCTCACCTTGCTCCTGCCGAGAAAGTATCCATCATGGCTG
ATGCAATGCGGCGGCTGCATACGCTTGATCCGGCTACCTGCCCATTCGACCACCAAGCGAAACATCGCAT
CGAGCGAGCACGTACTCGGATGGAAGCCGGTCTTGTCGATCAGGATGATCTGGACGAAGAGCATCAGGGG
CTCGCGCCAGCCGAACTGTTCGCCAGGCTCAAGGCGCGCATGCCCGACGGCGAGGATCTCGTCGTGACCC
ATGGCGATGCCTGCTTGCCGAATATCATGGTGGAAAATGGCCGCTTTTCTGGATTCATCGACTGTGGCCG
GCTGGGTGTGGCGGACCGCTATCAGGACATAGCGTTGGCTACCCGTGATATTGCTGAAGAGCTTGGCGGC
GAATGGGCTGACCGCTTCCTCGTGCTTTACGGTATCGCCGCTCCCGATTCGCAGCGCATCGCCTTCTATC
GCCTTCTTGACGAGTTCTTCTGATTCGAAATGACCGACCAAGCGACGCCCAACCGGTATCAGCTCACTCA
AAGGCGGTAATACGGTTATCCACAGAATCAGGGGATAACGCAGGAAAGAACATGTGAGCAAAAGGCCAGC
AAAAGGCCAGGAACCGTAAAAAGGCCGCGTTGCTGGCGTTTTTCCATAGGCTCCGCCCCCCTGACGAGCA
TCACAAAAATCGACGCTCAAGTCAGAGGTGGCGAAACCCGACAGGACTATAAAGATACCAGGCGTTTCCC
CCTGGAAGCTCCCTCGTGCGCTCTCCTGTTCCGACCCTGCCGCTTACCGGATACCTGTCCGCCTTTCTCC
CTTCGGGAAGCGTGGCGCTTTCTCATAGCTCACGCTGTAGGTATCTCAGTTCGGTGTAGGTCGTTCGCTC
CAAGCTGGGCTGTGTGCACGAACCCCCCGTTCAGCCCGACCGCTGCGCCTTATCCGGTAACTATCGTCTT
GAGTCCAACCCGGTAAGACACGACTTATCGCCACTGGCAGCAGCCACTGGTAACAGGATTAGCAGAGCGA
GGTATGTAGGCGGTGCTACAGAGTTCTTGAAGTGGTGGCCTAACTACGGCTACACTAGAAGGACAGTATT
TGGTATCTGCGCTCTGCTGAAGCCAGTTACCTTCGGAAAAAGAGTTGGTAGCTCTTGATCCGGCAAACAA
ACCACCGCTGGTAGCGGTGGTTTTTTTGTTTGCAAGCAGCAGATTACGCGCAGAAAAAAAGGATTTCAAG
AAGATCCTTTGATCTTTTCTACGGGGTCTGACGCTCAGTGGAACGAAAACTCACGTTAAGGGATTTTGGT
CATGAGATTATCAAAAAGGATCTTCACCTAGATCCTTTTATAGTCCGGAATCGTCACACAAAAAACCAAC
ACACAGATGTAATGAAAATAAAGATATTTTATTGCGGCCATCGTGATGGCTAGAGTTTAGCCCTCCCACA
CATAACCAGAGGGCAGCAATTCACGAATCCCAACTGCCGTCGGCTGTCCATCACTGTCCTTCACTATGGC
TTTGATCCCAGGATGCAGATCGAGAAGCACCTGTCGGCACCGTCCGCAGGGGCTCAAGATGCCCCTGTTC
TCATTTCCGATCGCGACGATACAAGTCAGGTTGCCAGCTGCCGCAGCAGCAGCAGTGCCCAGCACCACGA
GTTCTGCACAAGGTCCCCCAGTAAAATGATATACATTGACACCAGTGAAGATGCGGCCGTCGCTAGAGAG
AGCTGCGCTGGCGACGCTGTAGTCTTCAGAGATGGGGATGCTGTTGATTGTAGCCGTTGCTCTTTCAATG
AGGGTGGATTCTTCTTGAGACAAAGGCTTGGCCATGGTGGCGCTAGTGTCAGAAGAATCGAGCTTTTTGC
AAAAGCCTAGGCCTCCAAAAAAGCCTCCTCACTACTTCTGGAATAGCTCAGAGGCCGAGGCGGCCTCGGC
CTCTGCATAAATAAAAAAAATTAGTCAGCCATGGGGCGGAGAATGGGCGGAACTGGGCGGAGTTAGGGGC
GGGATGGGCGGAGTTAGGGGCGGGACTATGGTTGCTGACTAATTGAGATGCATGCTTTGCATACTTCTGC
CTGCTGGGGAGCCTGGGGACTTTCCACACCTGGTTGCTGACTAATTGAGATGCATGCTTTGCATACTTCT
GCCTGCTGGGGAGCCTGGGGACTTTCCACACCCTAACTGACACACATTCCACAGCTGGTTCTTTCCGCCT
CAGAAGGTACCTAACCAAGTTCCTCTTTCAGAGGTTATTTCAGGCCATGGTGCTGCGC
Features (pLannotate 1.2.2; 17 found; start..end, strand, type, name):
     24..105     -  polyA_signal   SV40 poly(A) signal: SV40 polyadenylation signal
    128..211     -  CDS            large T antigen (fragment): large T antigen from SV40 (simian virus 40)
    276..641     +  enhancer       CMV enhancer: human cytomegalovirus immediate early enhancer
    643..842     +  promoter       CMV promoter: human cytomegalovirus (CMV) immediate early promoter
    981..1113    +  intron         chimeric intron: chimera between introns from human β-globin and immunoglobulin heavy chain genes
   1157..1175    +  promoter       T7 promoter: promoter for bacteriophage T7 RNA polymerase
   1243..3552    +  CDS            TLE1: TLE1_HUMAN - Experimental evidence at protein level: Swiss-Prot protein existence level 1. Transcriptional corepressor that binds to a number of transcription factors. Inhibits NF-kappa-B-regulated gene expression. Inhibits the transcriptional activation mediated by FOXA2, and by CTNNB1 and TCF family members in Wnt signaling. Enhances FOXG1/BF- 1- and HES1-mediated transcriptional repression (By similarity). The effects of full-length TLE family members may be modulated by association with dominant-negative AES. Unusual function as coactivator for ESRRG. From Homo sapiens (Human).
   3648..3675    +  CDS            SET1 (fragment): solubility-enhancement tag derived from T7 phage gene 10B
   3701..3822    -  polyA_signal   SV40 poly(A) signal: SV40 polyadenylation signal
   3845..3913    -  CDS            large T antigen (fragment): large T antigen from SV40 (simian virus 40)
   3937..3970    +  protein_bind   loxP: Cre-mediated recombination occurs in the 8-bp core sequence (GCATACAT). Cre recombinase
   3980..4027    +  promoter       EM7 promoter: synthetic bacterial promoter&nbsp
   4059..4850    +  CDS            neo: KKA2_KLEPN - Also known as kan, nptII. Experimental evidence at protein level: Swiss-Prot protein existence level 1. Resistance to kanamycin, neomycin, paromomycin, ribostamycin, butirosin and gentamicin B. From Klebsiella pneumoniae.
   5011..5599    -  rep_origin     ori: high-copy-number ColE1/pMB1/pBR322/pUC origin of replication
   5725..5773    -  polyA_signal   poly(A) signal: synthetic polyadenylation signal
   5797..6195    -  CDS            BSD: blasticidin S deaminase; Aspergillus terreus BSD; confers resistance to blasticidin
   6226..6583    -  promoter       SV40 promoter: SV40 enhancer and early promoter
