[The description below was written by a language model from this plasmid's Addgene catalogue record and pLannotate feature annotations shown in this document.]
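Description:
pBiT3.1-C_TLE1:1-770 is a mammalian expression plasmid built on Promega's pBiT3.1-C backbone, carrying full-length wild-type human TLE1 (residues M1 to Y770, a 2,310 bp coding sequence derived from a Mammalian Gene Collection clone). TLE1 is a WD40 repeat-containing transcriptional corepressor of the Groucho/TLE family. The insert was introduced by ligation-independent cloning between EcoRI and XhoI sites, both of which are retained. Transcription is driven by the CMV immediate-early enhancer and promoter, followed by a chimeric β-globin/immunoglobulin intron that promotes efficient processing of the transcript, and ends at an SV40 polyadenylation signal. A T7 promoter upstream of the open reading frame serves as a sequencing primer site. The TLE1 coding sequence is fused at its C terminus, through a short glycine-serine linker, to the HiBiT peptide, the small 11-residue fragment of split NanoLuc luciferase that complements with the LgBiT partner to produce luminescence.

In bacteria the plasmid replicates from a high-copy ColE1/pUC-type origin and is selected with kanamycin, via a neo (nptII) gene under the synthetic bacterial EM7 promoter, with a loxP site just upstream. The catalogue entry lists neomycin/G418 as the mammalian selectable marker, but the annotated sequence also shows a separate SV40 early promoter-driven blasticidin S deaminase cassette with a synthetic poly(A) signal, and no eukaryotic promoter is annotated directly upstream of neo, so the two sources do not fully agree on mammalian selection. The short "SET1" and large T antigen fragments are probably incidental annotation matches. HiBiT fusions of this kind are typically used for luminescent quantification of protein levels in cells. The associated work concerns ligandability of WD40 repeat proteins, but the record does not state the specific assay.
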