Addgene plasmid #211322: pBiT3.1-C_TLE1:1-770
Purpose: Mammalian expression of full-length human TLE1. C-terminal HiBiT tag.
Depositing lab: Cheryl Arrowsmith. Depositing organization: University of Toronto. Publication: A Target Class Ligandability Evaluation of WD40 Repeat-Containing Proteins. Ackloo S, Li F, Szewczyk M, Seitova A, Loppnau P, Zeng H, Xu J, Ahmad S, Arnautova YA, Baghaie AJ, Beldar S, Bolotokova A, Centrella PA, Chau I, Clark MA, Cuozzo JW, Dehghani-Tafti S, Disch JS, Dong A, Dumas A, Feng JA, Ghiabi P, Gibson E, Gilmer J, Goldman B, Green SR, Guie MA, Guilinger JP, Harms N, Herasymenko O, Houliston S, Hutchinson A, Kearnes S, Keefe AD, Kimani SW, Kramer T, Kutera M, Kwak HA, Lento C, Li Y, Liu J, Loup J, Machado RAC, Mulhern CJ, Perveen S, Righetto GL, Riley P, Shrestha S, Sigel EA, Silva M, Sintchak MD, Slakman BL, Taylor RD, Thompson J, Torng W, Underkoffler C, von Rechenberg M, Walsh RT, Watson I, Wilson DJ, Wolf E, Yadav M, Yazdi AK, Zhang J, Zhang Y, Santhakumar V, Edwards AM, Barsyte-Lovejoy D, Schapira M, Brown PJ, Halabelian L, Arrowsmith CH. J Med Chem. 2025 Jan 23;68(2):1092-1112. doi: 10.1021/acs.jmedchem.4c02010. Epub 2024 Nov 4. PubMed 39495097.
Backbone
  Vector backbone: pBiT3.1-C
  Backbone manufacturer: Promega
  Vector type: Mammalian Expression
  Selectable markers: Neomycin (select with G418)
Growth in bacteria
  Bacterial resistance: Kanamycin, 50 μg/mL
  Growth temperature: 37°C
  Growth strain: DH5alpha
  Copy number: High Copy
Gene/Insert
  Gene/Insert name: TLE1:M1-Y770
  Species: H. sapiens (human)
  Insert size (bp): 2310
  Mutation: wild type
  Entrez Gene: TLE1 (a.k.a. ESG, ESG1, GRG1, TLE-1)
  Promoter: CMV
  Tag / fusion protein: GSSGGSSGVSGWRLFKKIS (C terminal on insert)
  Cloning method: Ligation Independent Cloning
  Sequencing primers: 5′ T7; 3′ TTGCTCAGCGGTGGCAGCAG
Resource information
  A portion of this plasmid was derived from a plasmid made by: Mammalian Gene Collection (BC010100)
Terms and licenses: Academic/Nonprofit Terms; Industry Terms: Not Available to Industry
Depositor comments: 5' Cloning Site: EcoR1 (not destroyed), 3' Cloning Site: Xho1 (not destroyed).
How to cite: pBiT3.1-C_TLE1:1-770 was a gift from Cheryl Arrowsmith (Addgene plasmid # 211322 ; http://n2t.net/addgene:211322 ; RRID:Addgene_211322)
